Addgene plasmid #40729: pET11a-Z-NspGFP
Depositing lab: Brian McNaughton. Depositing organization: Colorado State University, Fort Collins. Publication: Split-superpositive GFP reassembly is a fast, efficient, and robust method for detecting protein-protein interactions in vivo. Blakeley BD, Chapman AM, McNaughton BR. Mol Biosyst. 2012 Aug;8(8):2036-40. Epub 2012 Jun 12. 10.1039/c2mb25130b PubMed 22692102.
Backbone
  Vector backbone: pET11a
  Backbone manufacturer: New England Biolabs
  Backbone size w/o insert (bp): 5641
  Total vector size (bp): 6256
  Vector type: Bacterial Expression
Growth in bacteria
  Bacterial resistance: Ampicillin, 100 μg/mL
  Growth temperature: 37°C
  Growth strain: DH5alpha
  Copy number: High Copy
Gene/Insert
  Gene/Insert name: N super positive GFP - Leucine Zipper (alt name: NspGFP-Z)
  Species: Synthetic
  Insert size (bp): 615
  Promoter: T7
  Tag / fusion protein: His (N terminal on insert)
  Cloning method: Restriction Enzyme; 5′ cloning site NdeI (not destroyed); 3′ cloning site BamHI (not destroyed)
  Sequencing primers: 5′ T7; 3′ T7 term
Terms and licenses: Academic/Nonprofit Terms; Industry Terms: Not Available to Industry
How to cite: pET11a-Z-NspGFP was a gift from Brian McNaughton (Addgene plasmid # 40729 ; http://n2t.net/addgene:40729 ; RRID:Addgene_40729)
