[The description below was written by a language model from this plasmid's Addgene catalogue record and the feature table of its GenBank file.]
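Description:
pET11a-Z-NspGFP is a 6,256 bp bacterial expression plasmid built on the pET11a backbone for T7-driven protein production in E. coli. It is propagated through a ColE1/pMB1-type origin accompanied by the pBR322 bom region and the rop gene, and is selected with ampicillin via the bla (beta-lactamase) gene under its own promoter. The catalogue lists it as high copy, although the annotated rop gene is normally associated with restrained copy number. The backbone also carries lacI with its native promoter. The lac repressor it encodes binds the lac operator placed immediately downstream of the T7 promoter, so transcription stays low until it is induced with IPTG or lactose in a host that supplies T7 RNA polymerase.

The payload is a 615 bp synthetic insert cloned between NdeI and BamHI, both retained. It encodes the N-terminal fragment of superpositive (supercharged) GFP fused to a leucine zipper, with a 6xHis tag at the N terminus for affinity purification or detection. Translation is driven by the phage T7 gene 10 ribosome binding site, and transcription ends at the T7 terminator. The feature table does not annotate the GFP fragment or zipper as such. It marks only the His tag and a short WELQut protease recognition motif near the 3′ end of the insert, which may simply be an automated sequence match. According to the associated publication, the construct is one half of a split-superpositive GFP reassembly system for detecting protein–protein interactions in vivo. In such a system, pairing of the zipper with a partner on a complementary GFP fragment would bring the two halves together and restore fluorescence. The complementary construct is not described in this record.
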