LOCUS       Exported 6256 bp ds-DNA circular SYN 12-MAY-2021
DEFINITION  synthetic circular DNA
ACCESSION   .
VERSION     .
KEYWORDS    pET11a-Z-NspGFP
SOURCE      synthetic DNA construct
  ORGANISM  synthetic DNA construct
REFERENCE   1 (bases 1 to 6256)
  AUTHORS   Blakeley BD, Chapman AM, McNaughton BR
  TITLE     Split-superpositive GFP reassembly is a fast, efficient, and robust
            method for detecting protein-protein interactions in vivo.
  JOURNAL   Mol Biosyst. 2012 Aug;8(8):2036-40. Epub 2012 Jun 12.
  PUBMED    22692102
REFERENCE   2 (bases 1 to 6256)
  AUTHORS   .
  TITLE     Direct Submission
  JOURNAL   Exported May 12, 2021 from SnapGene Server 1.1.58
            http://www.snapgene.com
FEATURES             Location/Qualifiers
     source          1..6256
                     /organism="synthetic DNA construct"
                     /mol_type="other DNA"
     CDS             9..26
                     /codon_start=1
                     /product="6xHis affinity tag"
                     /label=6xHis
                     /translation="HHHHHH"
     CDS             579..590
                     /codon_start=1
                     /product="WELQut protease recognition and cleavage site"
                     /label=WELQut site
                     /translation="WELQ"
     primer_bind     complement(668..686)
                     /label=T7 Term
                     /note="T7 terminator, reverse primer"
     terminator      682..729
                     /label=T7 terminator
                     /note="transcription terminator for bacteriophage T7 RNA
                     polymerase"
     promoter        complement(904..932)
                     /label=tet promoter
                     /note="E. coli promoter for tetracycline efflux protein
                     gene"
     primer_bind     complement(959..977)
                     /label=pBRforEco
                     /note="pBR322 vectors, upsteam of EcoRI site, forward
                     primer"
     promoter        1045..1149
                     /gene="bla"
                     /label=AmpR promoter
     CDS             1150..2010
                     /codon_start=1
                     /gene="bla"
                     /product="beta-lactamase"
                     /label=AmpR
                     /note="confers resistance to ampicillin, carbenicillin, and
                     related antibiotics"
                     /translation="MSIQHFRVALIPFFAAFCLPVFAHPETLVKVKDAEDQLGARVGYI
                     ELDLNSGKILESFRPEERFPMMSTFKVLLCGAVLSRVDAGQEQLGRRIHYSQNDLVEYS
                     PVTEKHLTDGMTVRELCSAAITMSDNTAANLLLTTIGGPKELTAFLHNMGDHVTRLDRW
                     EPELNEAIPNDERDTTMPAAMATTLRKLLTGELLTLASRQQLIDWMEADKVAGPLLRSA
                     LPAGWFIADKSGAGERGSRGIIAALGPDGKPSRIVVIYTTGSQATMDERNRQIAEIGAS
                     LIKHW"
     primer_bind     complement(1368..1387)
                     /label=Amp-R
                     /note="Ampicillin resistance gene, reverse primer"
     rep_origin      2181..2769
                     /direction=RIGHT
                     /label=ori
                     /note="high-copy-number ColE1/pMB1/pBR322/pUC origin of
                     replication"
     primer_bind     2670..2689
                     /label=pBR322ori-F
                     /note="pBR322 origin, forward primer"
     primer_bind     2923..2940
                     /label=L4440
                     /note="L4440 vector, forward primer"
     misc_feature    2955..3097
                     /label=bom
                     /note="basis of mobility region from pBR322"
     primer_bind     complement(3023..3042)
                     /label=pRS-marker
                     /note="pRS vectors, use to sequence yeast selectable
                     marker"
     primer_bind     3183..3205
                     /label=pGEX 3'
                     /note="pGEX vectors, reverse primer"
     CDS             complement(3199..3390)
                     /codon_start=1
                     /gene="rop"
                     /product="Rop protein, which maintains plasmids at low copy
                     number"
                     /label=rop
                     /translation="MTKQEKTALNMARFIRSQTLTLLEKLNELDADEQADICESLHDHA
                     DELYRSCLARFGDDGENL"
     CDS             complement(4702..5784)
                     /codon_start=1
                     /gene="lacI"
                     /product="lac repressor"
                     /label=lacI
                     /note="The lac repressor binds to the lac operator to
                     inhibit transcription in E. coli. This inhibition can be
                     relieved by adding lactose or
                     isopropyl-beta-D-thiogalactopyranoside (IPTG)."
                     /translation="MKPVTLYDVAEYAGVSYQTVSRVVNQASHVSAKTREKVEAAMAEL
                     NYIPNRVAQQLAGKQSLLIGVATSSLALHAPSQIVAAIKSRADQLGASVVVSMVERSGV
                     EACKAAVHNLLAQRVSGLIINYPLDDQDAIAVEAACTNVPALFLDVSDQTPINSIIFSH
                     EDGTRLGVEHLVALGHQQIALLAGPLSSVSARLRLAGWHKYLTRNQIQPIAEREGDWSA
                     MSGFQQTMQMLNEGIVPTAMLVANDQMALGAMRAITESGLRVGADISVVGYDDTEDSSC
                     YIPPLTTIKQDFRLLGQTSVDRLLQLSQGQAVKGNQLLPVSLVKRKTTLAPNTQTASPR
                     ALADSLMQLARQVSRLESGQ"
     primer_bind     5746..5765
                     /label=LacI-R
                     /note="LacI, reverse primer"
     promoter        complement(5785..5862)
                     /gene="lacI"
                     /label=lacI promoter
     primer_bind     6068..6087
                     /label=pBRrevBam
                     /note="pBR322 vectors, tet region, downstream of BamHI,
                     reverse primer"
     primer_bind     6171..6190
                     /label=T7
                     /note="T7 promoter, forward primer"
     promoter        6171..6189
                     /label=T7 promoter
                     /note="promoter for bacteriophage T7 RNA polymerase"
     protein_bind    6190..6214
                     /label=lac operator
                     /bound_moiety="lac repressor encoded by lacI"
                     /note="The lac repressor binds to the lac operator to
                     inhibit transcription in E. coli. This inhibition can be
                     relieved by adding lactose or
                     isopropyl-beta-D-thiogalactopyranoside (IPTG)."
     RBS             6229..6251
                     /note="efficient ribosome binding site from bacteriophage
                     T7 gene 10 (Olins and Rangwala, 1989)"
ORIGIN
        1 atatgggtca tcaccaccac catcacggtg gcgctagcaa aggtgaacgt ctgtttcgtg
       61 gtaaagtacc gatcttagtg gaattaaagg gcgacgtgaa cggtcataaa tttagcgtgc
      121 gcggcgaagg caaaggtgac gctacccgtg gtaaattgac cctgaagttt atttgcacaa
      181 caggcaaatt acccgttccg tggcccacct tagtgaccac cctgacctat ggcgttcagt
      241 gcttcagtcg ttaccctaaa catatgaaac gtcacgattt tttcaaatca gccatgccta
      301 aaggatatgt tcaagagcgt acaatcagct tcaagaagga tggcaaatat aaaacgcgtg
      361 cggaagtgaa atttgaaggc cgcacactag taaatcgtat caaactgaaa ggtcgtgact
      421 tcaaagaaaa aggcaacatt ttaggccata aactgcgtta taactttaat tctcataagg
      481 tgtatattac ggccgataaa cgcggtggct ctggctctgg ctcgagcgcc ctcaaaaaag
      541 aattgcaggc aaacaaaaaa gaacttgcgc agctgaagtg ggagttacaa gctctgaaaa
      601 aggaactggc gcagtaagga tccggctgct aacaaagccc gaaaggaagc tgagttggct
      661 gctgccaccg ctgagcaata actagcataa ccccttgggg cctctaaacg ggtcttgagg
      721 ggttttttgc tgaaaggagg aactatatcc ggatatcccg caagaggccc ggcagtaccg
      781 gcataaccaa gcctatgcct acagcatcca gggtgacggt gccgaggatg acgatgagcg
      841 cattgttaga tttcatacac ggtgcctgac tgcgttagca atttaactgt gataaactac
      901 cgcattaaag cttatcgatg ataagctgtc aaacatgaga attcttgaag acgaaagggc
      961 ctcgtgatac gcctattttt ataggttaat gtcatgataa taatggtttc ttagacgtca
     1021 ggtggcactt ttcggggaaa tgtgcgcgga acccctattt gtttattttt ctaaatacat
     1081 tcaaatatgt atccgctcat gagacaataa ccctgataaa tgcttcaata atattgaaaa
     1141 aggaagagta tgagtattca acatttccgt gtcgccctta ttcccttttt tgcggcattt
     1201 tgccttcctg tttttgctca cccagaaacg ctggtgaaag taaaagatgc tgaagatcag
     1261 ttgggtgcac gagtgggtta catcgaactg gatctcaaca gcggtaagat ccttgagagt
     1321 tttcgccccg aagaacgttt tccaatgatg agcactttta aagttctgct atgtggcgcg
     1381 gtattatccc gtgttgacgc cgggcaagag caactcggtc gccgcataca ctattctcag
     1441 aatgacttgg ttgagtactc accagtcaca gaaaagcatc ttacggatgg catgacagta
     1501 agagaattat gcagtgctgc cataaccatg agtgataaca ctgcggccaa cttacttctg
     1561 acaacgatcg gaggaccgaa ggagctaacc gcttttttgc acaacatggg ggatcatgta
     1621 actcgccttg atcgttggga accggagctg aatgaagcca taccaaacga cgagcgtgac
     1681 accacgatgc ctgcagcaat ggcaacaacg ttgcgcaaac tattaactgg cgaactactt
     1741 actctagctt cccggcaaca attaatagac tggatggagg cggataaagt tgcaggacca
     1801 cttctgcgct cggcccttcc ggctggctgg tttattgctg ataaatctgg agccggtgag
     1861 cgtgggtctc gcggtatcat tgcagcactg gggccagatg gtaagccctc ccgtatcgta
     1921 gttatctaca cgacggggag tcaggcaact atggatgaac gaaatagaca gatcgctgag
     1981 ataggtgcct cactgattaa gcattggtaa ctgtcagacc aagtttactc atatatactt
     2041 tagattgatt taaaacttca tttttaattt aaaaggatct aggtgaagat cctttttgat
     2101 aatctcatga ccaaaatccc ttaacgtgag ttttcgttcc actgagcgtc agaccccgta
     2161 gaaaagatca aaggatcttc ttgagatcct ttttttctgc gcgtaatctg ctgcttgcaa
     2221 acaaaaaaac caccgctacc agcggtggtt tgtttgccgg atcaagagct accaactctt
     2281 tttccgaagg taactggctt cagcagagcg cagataccaa atactgtcct tctagtgtag
     2341 ccgtagttag gccaccactt caagaactct gtagcaccgc ctacatacct cgctctgcta
     2401 atcctgttac cagtggctgc tgccagtggc gataagtcgt gtcttaccgg gttggactca
     2461 agacgatagt taccggataa ggcgcagcgg tcgggctgaa cggggggttc gtgcacacag
     2521 cccagcttgg agcgaacgac ctacaccgaa ctgagatacc tacagcgtga gctatgagaa
     2581 agcgccacgc ttcccgaagg gagaaaggcg gacaggtatc cggtaagcgg cagggtcgga
     2641 acaggagagc gcacgaggga gcttccaggg ggaaacgcct ggtatcttta tagtcctgtc
     2701 gggtttcgcc acctctgact tgagcgtcga tttttgtgat gctcgtcagg ggggcggagc
     2761 ctatggaaaa acgccagcaa cgcggccttt ttacggttcc tggccttttg ctggcctttt
     2821 gctcacatgt tctttcctgc gttatcccct gattctgtgg ataaccgtat taccgccttt
     2881 gagtgagctg ataccgctcg ccgcagccga acgaccgagc gcagcgagtc agtgagcgag
     2941 gaagcggaag agcgcctgat gcggtatttt ctccttacgc atctgtgcgg tatttcacac
     3001 cgcatatatg gtgcactctc agtacaatct gctctgatgc cgcatagtta agccagtata
     3061 cactccgcta tcgctacgtg actgggtcat ggctgcgccc cgacacccgc caacacccgc
     3121 tgacgcgccc tgacgggctt gtctgctccc ggcatccgct tacagacaag ctgtgaccgt
     3181 ctccgggagc tgcatgtgtc agaggttttc accgtcatca ccgaaacgcg cgaggcagct
     3241 gcggtaaagc tcatcagcgt ggtcgtgaag cgattcacag atgtctgcct gttcatccgc
     3301 gtccagctcg ttgagtttct ccagaagcgt taatgtctgg cttctgataa agcgggccat
     3361 gttaagggcg gttttttcct gtttggtcac tgatgcctcc gtgtaagggg gatttctgtt
     3421 catgggggta atgataccga tgaaacgaga gaggatgctc acgatacggg ttactgatga
     3481 tgaacatgcc cggttactgg aacgttgtga gggtaaacaa ctggcggtat ggatgcggcg
     3541 ggaccagaga aaaatcactc agggtcaatg ccagcgcttc gttaatacag atgtaggtgt
     3601 tccacagggt agccagcagc atcctgcgat gcagatccgg aacataatgg tgcagggcgc
     3661 tgacttccgc gtttccagac tttacgaaac acggaaaccg aagaccattc atgttgttgc
     3721 tcaggtcgca gacgttttgc agcagcagtc gcttcacgtt cgctcgcgta tcggtgattc
     3781 attctgctaa ccagtaaggc aaccccgcca gcctagccgg gtcctcaacg acaggagcac
     3841 gatcatgcgc acccgtggcc aggacccaac gctgcccgag atgcgccgcg tgcggctgct
     3901 ggagatggcg gacgcgatgg atatgttctg ccaagggttg gtttgcgcat tcacagttct
     3961 ccgcaagaat tgattggctc caattcttgg agtggtgaat ccgttagcga ggtgccgccg
     4021 gcttccattc aggtcgaggt ggcccggctc catgcaccgc gacgcaacgc ggggaggcag
     4081 acaaggtata gggcggcgcc tacaatccat gccaacccgt tccatgtgct cgccgaggcg
     4141 gcataaatcg ccgtgacgat cagcggtcca gtgatcgaag ttaggctggt aagagccgcg
     4201 agcgatcctt gaagctgtcc ctgatggtcg tcatctacct gcctggacag catggcctgc
     4261 aacgcgggca tcccgatgcc gccggaagcg agaagaatca taatggggaa ggccatccag
     4321 cctcgcgtcg cgaacgccag caagacgtag cccagcgcgt cggccgccat gccggcgata
     4381 atggcctgct tctcgccgaa acgtttggtg gcgggaccag tgacgaaggc ttgagcgagg
     4441 gcgtgcaaga ttccgaatac cgcaagcgac aggccgatca tcgtcgcgct ccagcgaaag
     4501 cggtcctcgc cgaaaatgac ccagagcgct gccggcacct gtcctacgag ttgcatgata
     4561 aagaagacag tcataagtgc ggcgacgata gtcatgcccc gcgcccaccg gaaggagctg
     4621 actgggttga aggctctcaa gggcatcggt cgagatcccg gtgcctaatg agtgagctaa
     4681 cttacattaa ttgcgttgcg ctcactgccc gctttccagt cgggaaacct gtcgtgccag
     4741 ctgcattaat gaatcggcca acgcgcgggg agaggcggtt tgcgtattgg gcgccagggt
     4801 ggtttttctt ttcaccagtg agacgggcaa cagctgattg cccttcaccg cctggccctg
     4861 agagagttgc agcaagcggt ccacgctggt ttgccccagc aggcgaaaat cctgtttgat
     4921 ggtggttaac ggcgggatat aacatgagct gtcttcggta tcgtcgtatc ccactaccga
     4981 gatatccgca ccaacgcgca gcccggactc ggtaatggcg cgcattgcgc ccagcgccat
     5041 ctgatcgttg gcaaccagca tcgcagtggg aacgatgccc tcattcagca tttgcatggt
     5101 ttgttgaaaa ccggacatgg cactccagtc gccttcccgt tccgctatcg gctgaatttg
     5161 attgcgagtg agatatttat gccagccagc cagacgcaga cgcgccgaga cagaacttaa
     5221 tgggcccgct aacagcgcga tttgctggtg acccaatgcg accagatgct ccacgcccag
     5281 tcgcgtaccg tcttcatggg agaaaataat actgttgatg ggtgtctggt cagagacatc
     5341 aagaaataac gccggaacat tagtgcaggc agcttccaca gcaatggcat cctggtcatc
     5401 cagcggatag ttaatgatca gcccactgac gcgttgcgcg agaagattgt gcaccgccgc
     5461 tttacaggct tcgacgccgc ttcgttctac catcgacacc accacgctgg cacccagttg
     5521 atcggcgcga gatttaatcg ccgcgacaat ttgcgacggc gcgtgcaggg ccagactgga
     5581 ggtggcaacg ccaatcagca acgactgttt gcccgccagt tgttgtgcca cgcggttggg
     5641 aatgtaattc agctccgcca tcgccgcttc cactttttcc cgcgttttcg cagaaacgtg
     5701 gctggcctgg ttcaccacgc gggaaacggt ctgataagag acaccggcat actctgcgac
     5761 atcgtataac gttactggtt tcacattcac caccctgaat tgactctctt ccgggcgcta
     5821 tcatgccata ccgcgaaagg ttttgcgcca ttcgatggtg tccgggatct cgacgctctc
     5881 ccttatgcga ctcctgcatt aggaagcagc ccagtagtag gttgaggccg ttgagcaccg
     5941 ccgccgcaag gaatggtgca tgcaaggaga tggcgcccaa cagtcccccg gccacggggc
     6001 ctgccaccat acccacgccg aaacaagcgc tcatgagccc gaagtggcga gcccgatctt
     6061 ccccatcggt gatgtcggcg atataggcgc cagcaaccgc acctgtggcg ccggtgatgc
     6121 cggccacgat gcgtccggcg tagaggatcg agatctcgat cccgcgaaat taatacgact
     6181 cactataggg gaattgtgag cggataacaa ttcccctcta gaaataattt tgtttaactt
     6241 taagaaggag atatac
//
