>Addgene plasmid #40729 | pET11a-Z-NspGFP | addgene partial sequence | sequence record 55942 | T7term 5'-GCTAGTTATTGCTCAGCGG-3'
CTTCCTTTCGGGCTTTGTTAGCAGCCGGATCCTTACTGCGCCAGTTCCTTTTTCAGAGCTTGTAACTCCC
ACTTCAGCTGCGCAAGTTCTTTTTTGTTTGCCTGCAATTCTTTTTTGAGGGCGCTCGAGCCAGAGCCAGA
GCCACCGCGTTTATCGGCCGTAATATACACCTTATGAGAATTAAAGTTATAACGCAGTTTATGGCCTAAA
ATGTTGCCTTTTTCTTTGAAGTCACGACCTTTCAGTTTGATACGATTTACTAGTGTGCGGCCTTCAAATT
TCACTTCCGCACGCGTTTTATATTTGCCATCCTTCTTGAAGCTGATTGTACGCTCTTGAACATATCCTTT
AGGCATGGCTGATTTGAAAAAATCGTGACGTTTCATATGTTTAGGGTAACGACTGAAGCACTGAACGCCA
TAGGTCAGGGTGGTCACTAAGGTGGGCCACGGAACGGGTAATTTGCCTGTTGTGCAAATAAACTTCAGGG
TCAATTTACCACGGGTAGCGTCACCTTTGCCTTCGCCGCGCACGCTAAATTTATGACCGTTCACGTCGCC
CTTTAATTCCACTAAGATCGGTACTTTACCACGAAACAGACGTTCACCTTTGCTAGCGCCACCGTGATGG
TGGTGGTGATGACCCATATGTATATCTCCTTCTTAAAGTTAAACAAAATTATTTCTAGAGGGGAATTGTT
ATCCGCTCACAATTCCCCTATAGTGAGTCGTATTAATTTCGCGGGATCGAGATCTCGATCCTCTACGCCG
GACGCATCGTGGCCGGCATCACCGGCGCCACAGGTGCGGTTGCTGGCGCCTATATCGCCGACATCACCGA
TGGGGAAGATCGGGCTCGCCACTTCGGGCTCATGAGCGCTTGTTTCGGCGTGGGTATGGTGGCAGGCCCC
GTGGCCGGGGGACTGTTGGGCGCCATCTCCTTGCATGCACCATTCCTTGCGGCGGCGGTGCTCAACGGCC
TCAACCTACTA
