>Addgene plasmid #40729 | pET11a-Z-NspGFP | addgene partial sequence | sequence record 157771 | T7 5'-TAATACGACTCACTATAGGG-3'
ACTTTAAGAAGGAGATATACATATGGGTCATCACCACCACCATCACGGTGGCGCTAGCAAAGGTGAACGT
CTGTTTCGTGGTAAAGTACCGATCTTAGTGGAATTAAAGGGCGACGTGAACGGTCATAAATTTAGCGTGC
GCGGCGAAGGCAAAGGTGACGCTACCCGTGGTAAATTGACCCTGAAGTTTATTTGCACAACAGGCAAATT
ACCCGTTCCGTGGCCCACCTTAGTGACCACCCTGACCTATGGCGTTCAGTGCTTCAGTCGTTACCCTAAA
CATATGAAACGTCACGATTTTTTCAAATCAGCCATGCCTAAAGGATATGTTCAAGAGCGTACAATCAGCT
TCAAGAAGGATGGCAAATATAAAACGCGTGCGGAAGTGAAATTTGAAGGCCGCACACTAGTAAATCGTAT
CAAACTGAAAGGTCGTGACTTCAAAGAAAAAGGCAACATTTTAGGCCATAAACTGCGTTATAACTTTAAT
TCTCATAAGGTGTATATTACGGCCGATAAACGCGGTGGCTCTGGCTCTGGCTCGAGCGCCCTCAAAAAAG
AATTGCAGGCAAACAAAAAAGAACTTGCGCAGCTGAAGTGGGAGTTACAAGCTCTGAAAAAGGAACTGGC
GCAGTAAGGATCCGGCTGCTAACAAAGCCCGAAAGGAAGCTGAGTTGGCTGCTGCCACCGCTGAGCAATA
ACTAGCATAACCCCTTGGGGCCTCTAAACGGGTCTTGAGGGGTTTTTTGCTGAAAGGAGGAACTATATCC
GGATATCCCGCAAGAGGCCCGGCAGTACCGGCATAACCAAGCCTATGCCTACAGCATCCAGGGTGACGGT
GCCGAGGATGACGATGAGCGCATTGTTAGATTTCATACACGGTGCCTGACTGCGTTAGCAATTTAACTGT
